>Addgene plasmid #180183 | Circular 200,100 with interspersed loops (GAPDH) | addgene full sequence | sequence record 358236 | Addgene NGS Result
CCTGCAGGCAGCTGCGCGCTCGCTCGCTCACTGAGGCCGCCCGGGCAAAGCCCGGGCGTCGGGCGACCTT
TGGTCGCCCGGCCTCAGTGAGCGAGCGAGCGCGCAGAGAGGGAGTGGCCAACTCCATCACTAGGGGTTCC
TGCGGCCGCACGCGTGGAGGAGGGCCTATTTCCCATGATTCCTTCATATTTGCATATACGATACAAGGCT
GTTAGAGAGATAATTAGAATTAATTTGACTGTAAACACAAAGATATTAGTACAAAATACGTGACGTAGAA
AGTAATAATTTCTTGGGTAGTTTGCAGTTTTAAAATTATGTTTTAAAATGGACTATCATATGCTTACCGT
AACTTGAAAGTATTTCGATTTCTTGGCTTTATATATCTTGTGGAAAGGACGAAACACCGCCATCAGTCGC
CGGTCCCAAGCCCGGATAAAATGGGAGGGGGCGGGAAACCGCCTAACCATGCCGACTGATGGCAGAAAAA
AAAAAGGCCATCCACAGTCTTCTGGGTGGCAGTCTACGCATGGACTGTGGTCTACTGTCCTTCCACGATA
CGTTCGTTGTCATGGATGACCTTGGCCAGGGGTGCCAAGCACAACGTGGTGCAGGAGGCAAACGTGATGA
TCTTGAGGCACAAGTCATACTTCTCATGCAAGACACCCATGACGAACATGGGGGCATCAGCAGAGAAAAA
AAAAACTGCCATCAGTCGGCGTGGACTGTAGAACACTGCCAATGCCGGTCCCAAGCCCGGATAAAAGTGG
AGGGTACAGTCCACGCTTTTTTCGTACTGAGTCGCCCAGTCTCAGATAGATCCGACGCCGCCATCTCTAG
GCCCGCGCCGGCCCCCTCGCACAGACTTGTGGGAGAAGCTCGGCTACTCCCCTGCCCCGGTTAATTTGCA
TATAATATTTCCTAGTAACTATAGAGGCTTAATGTGCGATAAAAGACAGATAATCTGTTCTTTTTAATAC
TAGCTACATTTTACATGATAGGCTTGGATTTCTATAAGAGATACAAATACTAAATTATTATTTTAAAAAA
CAGCACAAAAGGAAACTCACCCTAACTGTAAAGTAATTGTGTGTTTTGAGACTATAAATATCCCTTGGAG
AAAAGCCTTGTTTGGATTCCTAGACCCAGCTTTCTTGTACAAAGTTGGCATTAATACGCGTTGACATTGA
TTATTGACTAGTTATTAATAGTAATCAATTACGGGGTCATTAGTTCATAGCCCATATATGGAGTTCCGCG
TTACATAACTTACGGTAAATGGCCCGCCTGGCTGACCGCCCAACGACCCCCGCCCATTGACGTCAATAAT
GACGTATGTTCCCATAGTAACGCCAATAGGGACTTTCCATTGACGTCAATGGGTGGAGTATTTACGGTAA
ACTGCCCACTTGGCAGTACATCAAGTGTATCATATGCCAAGTACGCCCCCTATTGACGTCAATGACGGTA
AATGGCCCGCCTGGCATTATGCCCAGTACATGACCTTATGGGACTTTCCTACTTGGCAGTACATCTACGT
ATTAGTCATCGCTATTACCATGGTGATGCGGTTTTGGCAGTACATCAATGGGCGTGGATAGCGGTTTGAC
TCACGGGGATTTCCAAGTCTCCACCCCATTGACGTCAATGGGAGTTTGTTTTGGCACCAAAATCAACGGG
ACTTTCCAAAATGTCGTAACAACTCCGCCCCATTGACGCAAATGGGCGGTAGGCGTGTACGGTGGGAGGT
CTATATAAGCAGAGCTCGTTTAGTGAACCGTCAGATCGCCTGGAGACGCCATCCACGCTGTTTTGACCTC
CATAGAAGACACCGGGACCGATCCAGCCTCCGGACTCTAGAGGATCGAACCCTTAAGGCCACCATGGTGA
GCAAGGGCGAGGAGCTGTTCACCGGGGTGGTGCCCATCCTGGTCGAGCTGGACGGCGACGTAAACGGCCA
CAAGTTCAGCGTGTCCGGCGAGGGCGAGGGCGATGCCACCTACGGCAAGCTGACCCTGAAGTTCATCTGC
ACCACCGGCAAGCTGCCCGTGCCCTGGCCCACCCTCGTGACCACCCTGACCTACGGCGTGCAGTGCTTCA
GCCGCTACCCCGACCACATGAAGCAGCACGACTTCTTCAAGTCCGCCATGCCCGAAGGCTACGTCCAGGA
GCGCACCATCTTCTTCAAGGACGACGGCAACTACAAGACCCGCGCCGAGGTGAAGTTCGAGGGCGACACC
CTGGTGAACCGCATCGAGCTGAAGGGCATCGACTTCAAGGAGGACGGCAACATCCTGGGGCACAAGCTGG
AGTACAACTACAACAGCCACAACGTCTATATCATGGCCGACAAGCAGAAGAACGGCATCAAGGTGAACTT
CAAGATCCGCCACAACATCGAGGACGGCAGCGTGCAGCTCGCCGACCACTACCAGCAGAACACCCCCATC
GGCGACGGCCCCGTGCTGCTGCCCGACAACCACTACCTGAGCACCCAGTCCGCCCTGAGCAAAGACCCCA
ACGAGAAGCGCGATCACATGGTCCTGCTGGAGTTCGTGACCGCCGCCGGGATCACTCTCGGCATGGACGA
GCTGTACAAGTACTCAGATCTCGAGCTCAAGTAGCTTAAGGGTTCGATCCCTACTGGTTAGTAATGAGTT
TAAACGGGGGAGGCTAACTGAAACACGGAAGGAGACAATACCGGAAGGAACCCGCGCTATGACGGCAATA
AAAAGACAGAATAAAACGCACGGGTGTTGGGTCGTTTGTTCATAAACGCGGGGTTCGGTCCCAGGGCTGG
CACTCTGTCGATACCCCACCGAGACCCCATTGGGGCCAATACGCCCGCGTTTCTTCCTTTTCCCCACCCC
ACCCCCCAAGTTCGGGTGAAGGCCCAGGGCTCGCAGCCAACGTCGGGGCGGCAGGCCCTGCCATAGCAGA
TCTGCGCTGATTTTGTAGGTAACCACGTGCGGACCGAGCGGCCGCAGGAACCCCTAGTGATGGAGTTGGC
CACTCCCTCTCTGCGCGCTCGCTCGCTCACTGAGGCCGGGCGACCAAAGGTCGCCCGACGCCCGGGCTTT
GCCCGGGCGGCCTCAGTGAGCGAGCGAGCGCGCAGCTGCCTGCAGGCTTGGATCCCAATGGCGCGCCGAG
CTTGGCTCGAGCATGGTCATAGCTGTTTCCTGTGTGAAATTGTTATCCGCTCACAATTCCACACAACATA
CGAGCCGGAAGCATAAAGTGTAAAGCCTGGGGTGCCTAATGAGTGAGCTAACTCACATTAATTGCGTTGC
GCTCACTGCCCGCTTTCCAGTCGGGAAACCTGTCGTGCCAGCTGCATTAATGAATCGGCCAACGCGCGGG
GAGAGGCGGTTTGCGTATTGGGCGCTCTTCCGCTTCCTCGCTCACTGACTCGCTGCGCTCGGTCGTTCGG
CTGCGGCGAGCGGTATCAGCTCACTCAAAGGCGGTAATACGGTTATCCACAGAATCAGGGGATAACGCAG
GAAAGAACATGTGAGCAAAAGGCCAGCAAAAGGCCAGGAACCGTAAAAAGGCCGCGTTGCTGGCGTTTTT
CCATAGGCTCCGCCCCCCTGACGAGCATCACAAAAATCGACGCTCAAGTCAGAGGTGGCGAAACCCGACA
GGACTATAAAGATACCAGGCGTTTCCCCCTGGAAGCTCCCTCGTGCGCTCTCCTGTTCCGACCCTGCCGC
TTACCGGATACCTGTCCGCCTTTCTCCCTTCGGGAAGCGTGGCGCTTTCTCATAGCTCACGCTGTAGGTA
TCTCAGTTCGGTGTAGGTCGTTCGCTCCAAGCTGGGCTGTGTGCACGAACCCCCCGTTCAGCCCGACCGC
TGCGCCTTATCCGGTAACTATCGTCTTGAGTCCAACCCGGTAAGACACGACTTATCGCCACTGGCAGCAG
CCACTGGTAACAGGATTAGCAGAGCGAGGTATGTAGGCGGTGCTACAGAGTTCTTGAAGTGGTGGCCTAA
CTACGGCTACACTAGAAGAACAGTATTTGGTATCTGCGCTCTGCTGAAGCCAGTTACCTTCGGAAAAAGA
GTTGGTAGCTCTTGATCCGGCAAACAAACCACCGCTGGTAGCGGTGGTTTTTTTGTTTGCAAGCAGCAGA
TTACGCGCAGAAAAAAAGGATCTCAAGAAGATCCTTTGATCTTTTCTACGGGGTCTGACGCTCAGTGGAA
CGAAAACTCACGTTAAGGGATTTTGGTCATGAGATTATCAAAAAGGATCTTCACCTAGATCCTTTTAAAT
TAAAAATGAAGTTTTAAATCAATCTAAAGTATATATGAGTAAACTTGGTCTGACAGTTAGAAAAACTCAT
CGAGCATCAAATGAAACTGCAATTTATTCATATCAGGATTATCAATACCATATTTTTGAAAAAGCCGTTT
CTGTAATGAAGGAGAAAACTCACCGAGGCAGTTCCATAGGATGGCAAGATCCTGGTATCGGTCTGCGATT
CCGACTCGTCCAACATCAATACAACCTATTAATTTCCCCTCGTCAAAAATAAGGTTATCAAGTGAGAAAT
CACCATGAGTGACGACTGAATCCGGTGAGAATGGCAAAAGTTTATGCATTTCTTTCCAGACTTGTTCAAC
AGGCCAGCCATTACGCTCGTCATCAAAATCACTCGCATCAACCAAACCGTTATTCATTCGTGATTGCGCC
TGAGCGAGACGAAATACGCGATCGCTGTTAAAAGGACAATTACAAACAGGAATCGAATGCAACCGGCGCA
GGAACACTGCCAGCGCATCAACAATATTTTCACCTGAATCAGGATATTCTTCTAATACCTGGAATGCTGT
TTTCCCAGGGATCGCAGTGGTGAGTAACCATGCATCATCAGGAGTACGGATAAAATGCTTGATGGTCGGA
AGAGGCATAAATTCCGTCAGCCAGTTTAGTCTGACCATCTCATCTGTAACATCATTGGCAACGCTACCTT
TGCCATGTTTCAGAAACAACTCTGGCGCATCGGGCTTCCCATACAATCGATAGATTGTCGCACCTGATTG
CCCGACATTATCGCGAGCCCATTTATACCCATATAAATCAGCATCCATGTTGGAATTTAATCGCGGCCTA
GAGCAAGACGTTTCCCGTTGAATATGGCTCATACTCTTCCTTTTTCAATATTATTGAAGCATTTATCAGG
GTTATTGTCTCATGAGCGGATACATATTTGAATGTATTTAGAAAAATAAACAAATAGGGGTTCCGCGCAC
ATTTCCCCGAAAAGTGCCACCTGACGTCTAAGAAACCATTATTATCATGACATTAACCTATAAAAATAGG
CGTATCACGAGGCCCTTTCGTCTCGCGCGTTTCGGTGATGACGGTGAAAACCTCTGACACATGCAGCTCC
CGGAGACGGTCACAGCTTGTCTGTAAGCGGATGCCGGGAGCAGACAAGCCCGTCAGGGCGCGTCAGCGGG
TGTTGGCGGGTGTCGGGGCTGGCTTAACTATGCGGCATCAGAGCAGATTGTACTGAGAGTGCACCATATG
CGGTGTGAAATACCGCACAGATGCGTAAGGAGAAAATACCGCATCAGGCGCCATTCGCCATTCAGGCTGC
GCAACTGTTGGGAAGGGCGATCGGTGCGGGCCTCTTCGCTATTACGCCAGCTGGCGAAAGGGGGATGTGC
TGCAAGGCGATTAAGTTGGGTAACGCCAGGGTTTTCCCAGTCACGACGTTGTAAAACGACGGCCAGTGAA
TTGACGCGCCATTGGGATGTTGTAAAACGACGGCCAGTGAA
Features (pLannotate 1.2.2; 24 found; start..end, strand, type, name):
      1..141     -  repeat_region  AAV2 ITR: inverted terminal repeat of adeno-associated virus serotype 2 inverted
    160..400     +  promoter       U6 promoter: RNA polymerase III promoter for human U6 snRNA
    412..478     +  ncRNA          twister-P3 (fragment): Accession: RF03154 - type-P3 twister ribozyme
    497..784     -  CDS            Gapdhs (fragment): G3PT_MOUSE - Also known as Gapd-s, Gapds. Experimental evidence at protein level: Swiss-Prot protein existence level 1. May play an important role in regulating the switch between different pathways for energy production during spermiogenesis and in the spermatozoon. Required for sperm motility and male fertility. From Mus musculus (Mouse).
    819..1132    +  promoter       U6 promoter: RNA polymerase III promoter for mouse U6 snRNA (Das et al., 1988)
   1144..1165    -  protein_bind   attB2 (fragment): mutant version of attB; recombination site for the Gateway® BP reaction BP Clonase™
   1183..1562    +  enhancer       CMV enhancer: human cytomegalovirus immediate early enhancer
   1563..1766    +  promoter       CMV promoter: human cytomegalovirus (CMV) immediate early promoter
   1884..2600    +  CDS            EGFP: EGFP is a basic (constitutively fluorescent) green fluorescent protein published in 1996, derived from Aequorea victoria. It is reported to be a rapidly-maturing weak dimer with moderate acid sensitivity.
   2602..2621    +  misc_feature   MCS (fragment): multiple cloning site
   2723..2771    +  polyA_signal   HSV TK poly(A) signal: herpes simplex virus thymidine kinase polyadenylation signal (Cole and Stacy, 1985)
   2862..2878    -  polyA_signal   bGH poly(A) signal (fragment): bovine growth hormone polyadenylation signal
   2986..3126    +  repeat_region  AAV2 ITR: inverted terminal repeat of adeno-associated virus serotype 2 inverted
   3190..3206    -  protein_bind   lac operator: The lac repressor binds to the lac operator to inhibit transcription in E. coli. This inhibition can be relieved by adding lactose or isopropyl-β-D-thiogalactopyranoside (IPTG). lac repressor encoded by lacI
   3214..3244    -  promoter       lac promoter: promoter for the E. coli lac operon
   3259..3280    -  protein_bind   CAP binding site: CAP binding activates transcription in the presence of cAMP. E. coli catabolite activator protein
   3293..3385    -  CDS            lacI (fragment): lac repressor; lacI; The lac repressor binds to the lac operator to inhibit transcription in E. coli. This inhibition can be relieved by adding lactose or isopropyl-β-D-thiogalactopyranoside (IPTG).
   3568..4156    -  rep_origin     ori: high-copy-number ColE1/pMB1/pBR322/pUC origin of replication
   4327..5142    -  CDS            KanR: aminoglycoside phosphotransferase; aph(3')-Ia; confers resistance to kanamycin in bacteria or G418 (Geneticin®) in eukaryotes
   5143..5247    -  promoter       AmpR promoter: bla
   5342..5377    +  CDS            rop (fragment): Rop protein, which maintains plasmids at low copy number; rop
   5479..5578    +  misc_feature   bom (fragment): basis of mobility region from pBR322
   5584..5741    -  CDS            lacZα (fragment): LacZα fragment of β-galactosidase; lacZ fragment
   5759..5781    -  CDS            lacZα (fragment): LacZα fragment of β-galactosidase; lacZ fragment
