[The description below was written by a language model from this plasmid's Addgene catalogue record and pLannotate feature annotations shown in this document.]
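Description:
Circular 200,100 with interspersed loops (GAPDH) is an AAV transfer plasmid for mammalian expression of a circular ADAR-recruiting guide RNA directed against the human GAPDH mRNA. The payload lies between two AAV2 inverted terminal repeats, which allow the intervening DNA to be packaged into recombinant AAV particles when replication and capsid functions are supplied in trans. In bacteria the plasmid is maintained by a high-copy ColE1/pUC-type origin and selected with kanamycin through an aph(3')-Ia resistance gene driven by the bla promoter. Remnants of lac regulatory elements, lacZα, rop and bom elsewhere in the backbone appear to be cloning leftovers. The catalogue lists a total size of about 6.3 kb, whereas the sequenced record is 5,781 nt.

The guide cassette is transcribed by RNA polymerase III from a human U6 promoter. A twister ribozyme fragment is annotated immediately upstream of the antisense region. In this type of design, self-cleaving ribozymes flank the guide and leave ends that cellular ligase joins into a covalently closed, more stable RNA, although only the 5′ ribozyme was picked up by the annotation. The roughly 290 nt stretch labelled as a reverse-strand mouse Gapdhs fragment is most likely the GAPDH-complementary antisense domain, matched by homology rather than representing a coding sequence. The name suggests a 200 nt antisense with the target position at 100 and interspersed loops, though the record does not explain it. Downstream are a mouse U6 promoter with no annotated transcript and a CMV enhancer/promoter–EGFP cassette with polyadenylation signals, which provides a fluorescent marker of transfected or transduced cells. The construct is used for RNA editing by recruiting endogenous ADARs, in vitro or in vivo.
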