Addgene plasmid #180183: Circular 200,100 with interspersed loops (GAPDH)
Purpose: AAV vector carrying a guide RNA targeting the human GAPDH mRNA
Depositing lab: Prashant Mali. Depositing organization: University of California, San Diego (UCSD). Publication: Efficient in vitro and in vivo RNA editing via recruitment of endogenous ADARs using circular guide RNAs. Katrekar D, Yen J, Xiang Y, Saha A, Meluzzi D, Savva Y, Mali P. Nat Biotechnol. 2022 Feb 10. pii: 10.1038/s41587-021-01171-4. doi: 10.1038/s41587-021-01171-4. PubMed 35145312.
Backbone
  Vector backbone: AAV
  Backbone manufacturer: Custom
  Backbone size w/o insert (bp): 6000
  Total vector size (bp): 6300
  Vector type: Mammalian Expression, AAV
Growth in bacteria
  Bacterial resistance: Kanamycin, 50 μg/mL
  Growth temperature: 37°C
  Growth strain: NEB Stable
  Copy number: Unknown
Gene/Insert
  Gene/Insert name: Circular 200,100 guide RNA with interspersed loops
  gRNA/shRNA sequence: GCCATCAGTCGCCGGTCCCAAGCCCGGATAAAATGGGAGGGGGCGGGAAACCGCCTAACCATGCCGACTGATGGCAGAAAAAAAAAAAGGCCATCCACAGTCTTCTGGGTGGCAGTGATGGCATGGACTGTGGTCATGAGTCCTTCCACGATACGTTCGTTGTCATGGATGACCTTGGCCAGGGGTGCCAAGCACAACGTGGTGCAGGAGGCATTGCTGATGATCTTGAGGCTGTTGTCATACTTCTCATGGTTCACACCCATGACGAACATGGGGGCATCAGCAGAGAAAAAAAAAAAACTGCCATCAGTCGGCGTGGACTGTAGAACACTGCCAATGCCGGTCCCAAGCCCGGATAAAAGTGGAGGGTACAGTCCACGC
  Species: H. sapiens (human)
  Entrez Gene: GAPDH (a.k.a. G3PD, GAPD, HEL-S-162eP)
  Promoter: Human U6
  Cloning method: Gibson Cloning
  Sequencing primers: 5′ GACTATCATATGCTTACCGT
Terms and licenses: Academic/Nonprofit Terms; Industry Terms: Not Available to Industry
How to cite: Circular 200,100 with interspersed loops (GAPDH) was a gift from Prashant Mali (Addgene plasmid # 180183 ; http://n2t.net/addgene:180183 ; RRID:Addgene_180183)
