>Addgene plasmid #180183 | Circular 200,100 with interspersed loops (GAPDH) | depositor partial sequence | sequence record 350056 | Primer binding to the U6 promoter (GACTATCATATGCTTACCGT)
GCCATCAGTCGCCGGTCCCAAGCCCGGATAAAATGGGAGGGGGCGGGAAACCGCCTAACCATGCCGACTG
ATGGCAGAAAAAAAAAAAGGCCATCCACAGTCTTCTGGGTGGCAGTCTACGCATGGACTGTGGTCTACTG
TCCTTCCACGATACGTTCGTTGTCATGGATGACCTTGGCCAGGGGTGCCAAGCACAACGTGGTGCAGGAG
GCAAACGTGATGATCTTGAGGCACAAGTCATACTTCTCATGCAAGACACCCATGACGAACATGGGGGCAT
CAGCAGAGAAAAAAAAAAAACTGCCATCAGTCGGCGTGGACTGTAGAACACTGCCAATGCCGGTCCCAAG
CCCGGATAAAAGTGGAGGGTACAGTCCACGCTTTTTT
